Addgene plasmid #191051: pEY47
Purpose: gcy-21 fluorescent neural reporter driving nuclear CyOFP1 and mTagBFP2 expression (refer to NeuroPAL paper for expression)
Depositing lab: Oliver Hobert & Eviatar Yemini. Depositing organization: Columbia University. Publication: NeuroPAL: A Multicolor Atlas for Whole-Brain Neuronal Identification in C. elegans. Yemini E, Lin A, Nejatbakhsh A, Varol E, Sun R, Mena GE, Samuel ADT, Paninski L, Venkatachalam V, Hobert O. Cell. 2021 Jan 7;184(1):272-288.e11. doi: 10.1016/j.cell.2020.12.012. Epub 2020 Dec 29. PubMed 33378642.
Backbone
  Vector backbone: pPD95.62
  Vector type: Worm Expression
Growth in bacteria
  Bacterial resistance: Ampicillin, 100 μg/mL
  Growth temperature: 37°C
  Growth strain: DH5alpha
  Copy number: Unknown
Gene/Insert
  Gene/Insert name: gcy-21
  Species: C. elegans (nematode)
  Mutation: None
  Entrez Gene: gcy-21 (a.k.a. CELE_F22E5.3)
  Cloning method: Gibson Cloning
Terms and licenses: Academic/Nonprofit Terms; Industry Terms: Not Available to Industry
How to cite: pEY47 was a gift from Oliver Hobert & Eviatar Yemini (Addgene plasmid # 191051 ; http://n2t.net/addgene:191051 ; RRID:Addgene_191051)
