[The description below was written by a language model from this plasmid's Addgene catalogue record and pLannotate feature annotations shown in this document.]
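Description:
pEY47 is a C. elegans expression plasmid built on the pPD95.62 backbone, one of the reporter constructs made for the NeuroPAL multicolor neuronal identification system. It is maintained in E. coli through a high-copy ColE1/pUC-type origin and selected with ampicillin via the β-lactamase gene and its native promoter. Remnants of the pUC lineage (lac promoter, operator, CAP site, and fragments of lacI, rop and bom) are also detected but play no role in the worm reporter function.

The insert is listed as gcy-21, a C. elegans guanylyl cyclase gene, and the stated purpose indicates that it serves as the driver for the reporter. The promoter itself is not annotated in the feature table, but an unannotated stretch of roughly 1.6 kb between the multiple cloning site fragment and the first coding sequence would be consistent with gcy-21 regulatory sequence placed there by Gibson assembly. Downstream lie two fluorescent protein coding sequences on the same strand: CyOFP1, a long-Stokes-shift orange protein, and mTagBFP2, a blue protein. Each is followed closely by a his-11 (histone H2B) coding sequence, an arrangement consistent with histone fusions that tether the fluorophores to chromatin and give the nuclear signal described. The record does not state how the two units are co-expressed across the short gap between them. A short mEGFP-like match just before CyOFP1 is probably shared leader sequence, and the aex-5 fragment after the cassette likely reflects backbone 3' sequence.

The construct marks gcy-21-expressing neurons with a defined two-color nuclear signature, contributing to combinatorial color coding for neuron identification in whole-brain imaging.
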