Features (pLannotate 1.2.2; 16 found; start..end, strand, type, name):
    152..169     -  misc_feature   MCS (fragment): pUC18/19 multiple cloning site
   1815..1866    +  CDS            mEGFP (fragment): monomeric enhanced GFP, optimized with synthetic introns for expression in C. elegans
   1873..2673    +  CDS            CyOFP1: CyOFP1 is a basic (constitutively fluorescent) long stokes shift fluorescent protein published in 2016, derived from Entacmaea quadricolor. It is reported to be a very rapidly-maturing monomer with moderate acid sensitivity.
   2698..3060    +  CDS            his-11: H2B1_CAEEL - Experimental evidence at protein level: Swiss-Prot protein existence level 1. Core component of nucleosome. Nucleosomes wrap and compact DNA into chromatin, limiting DNA accessibility to the cellular machineries which require DNA as a template. Histones thereby play a central role in transcription regulation, DNA repair, DNA replication and chromosomal stability. DNA accessibility is regulated via a complex set of post-translational modifications of histones, also called histone code, and nucleosome remodeling. From Caenorhabditis elegans.
   3199..4044    +  CDS            mTagBFP2: mTagBFP2 is a basic (constitutively fluorescent) blue fluorescent protein published in 2011, derived from Entacmaea quadricolor. It is reported to be a very rapidly-maturing monomer with very low acid sensitivity.
   4069..4431    +  CDS            his-11: H2B1_CAEEL - Experimental evidence at protein level: Swiss-Prot protein existence level 1. Core component of nucleosome. Nucleosomes wrap and compact DNA into chromatin, limiting DNA accessibility to the cellular machineries which require DNA as a template. Histones thereby play a central role in transcription regulation, DNA repair, DNA replication and chromosomal stability. DNA accessibility is regulated via a complex set of post-translational modifications of histones, also called histone code, and nucleosome remodeling. From Caenorhabditis elegans.
   5041..5193    +  CDS            aex-5 (fragment): AEX5_CAEEL - Also known as kpc-3 From Caenorhabditis elegans.
   5321..5356    +  CDS            rop (fragment): Rop protein, which maintains plasmids at low copy number; rop
   5458..5557    +  misc_feature   bom (fragment): basis of mobility region from pBR322
   5655..5759    +  promoter       AmpR promoter: bla
   5760..6620    +  CDS            AmpR: β-lactamase; bla; confers resistance to ampicillin, carbenicillin, and related antibiotics
   6791..7379    +  rep_origin     ori: high-copy-number ColE1/pMB1/pBR322/pUC origin of replication
   7562..7654    +  CDS            lacI (fragment): lac repressor; lacI; The lac repressor binds to the lac operator to inhibit transcription in E. coli. This inhibition can be relieved by adding lactose or isopropyl-β-D-thiogalactopyranoside (IPTG).
   7667..7688    +  protein_bind   CAP binding site: CAP binding activates transcription in the presence of cAMP. E. coli catabolite activator protein
   7703..7733    +  promoter       lac promoter: promoter for the E. coli lac operon
   7741..7757    +  protein_bind   lac operator: The lac repressor binds to the lac operator to inhibit transcription in E. coli. This inhibition can be relieved by adding lactose or isopropyl-β-D-thiogalactopyranoside (IPTG). lac repressor encoded by lacI
>Addgene plasmid #191051 | pEY47 | addgene full sequence | sequence record 375933 | Addgene NGS Result
TCACACAGGAAACAGCTATGACCATGATTACGCCAAGCTGTAAGTTTAAACATGATCTTACTAACTAACT
ATTCTCATTTAAATTTTCAGAGCTTAAAAATGGCTGAAATCACTCACAACGATGGATACGCTAACAACTT
GGAAATGAAATAAGCTTGCATGCCTGCAGTAAACTGGGAGTGAAAGCATCTCCGGCGATGGGCTCGACGA
GCATTATGTGATGTTGTTATGCCTTTGAATAAATTTGTTCCCATTTTAAATGCAAAATTAATAGTTAAAA
ATTGTTGGAAATGTTTAAAAAAATTTTCAGTTATATTCGGTATGGTGTACGTGGTGTAAGAGAGAAAAAA
ATTCCCACATTTTTTTGTAGATCAAACCGTAATGGGACATCCTGACACCACATGCATATCGGGACTGGAT
TCTATCATTTGGGTCAAAAAAACCCACAGACGATACTCCACCGTTAGGTACCTTGCGCGAAACCGGTGAA
ACATCGGCTGCTAATCACACATCATATGGGAAATGACAAATTAAAATGCAACGATACAAAATACTGTGTT
TAGCAGCCGACATGTCGCTGGTTCCAGCTGGGAGGGAGAGCGCAGAGAAGCATGCACTTTAGCTGTCTGC
GCCCTATCTAAAACTACAAATTACTCTGTTAGCTTTGCAGTTAGGCATACCAAAAGTACATTTTTTTAGA
ATCATCAAGAAAAACTGATCCGGATATGATATTTCTGCAAATATTTCTAGCCTAAACTTTTTCTTTTCAC
CTGTTTTGGATCACCTTTTTTCAGGAGGCGGAGTAGATTTTCCAGATTTTTGCCTTTTTTTGTTACTTGC
AAACTTATGTAAATATTTTTGTGTTTCTCTAAAATTGCCTATCGACTTTTCCATTTCTTCCTGGCTAAGA
ATCTACTGCTATATTGTGGCCATAGCTTCATTTCCTTTAAACTTTGGGACTATTATGCTTATAATTTATA
AGAATGATAAAATCGATAATTTTAAGTATTTCATGCTTTGGTTTCAGGTTACTTTGAATCTTTAATTTTC
AATTTAATCAAGGTCAAATTTCAGATAACCAACTCAATTACCGACTTATATATGGCAATTTTCGTCCAAC
CAATGTCTCTTATTTGAATATTTGGTCAAATTATTTGTTTGTAAGAATTAAAGTTTATAACCTACCATTT
AAGAAATTCCCATTACAGTCTCTTCTCCCAGCACTAGTCGCCGTGCAATTTGTCAGCATTTAATTCCGCG
AAAGATGCCACCTACCTCTTTAATAATAGTTTCTCTCACTTGACATGTTTCTTATTAATTTTCCAATAAA
ATTAACTATTCCAGCAAAAAATGAGTTTTGGGTACTGCATGGGTACTCTATGGGTGCAGGGTTACTGTAT
TTATGCAATATAAGGGTACACCGTACAAAAATAAAATTCAAATTTTCATTTTCGAGTTCTCAATATACAT
TTCATTTCCGGTGATGGTGGGTGTTGACGCATCAATTTTCTAATTTCCGGTTCCAAGCTCAACCTAAAGT
CATGCCTAATTCCGCACTAATCCTTTGTAATTTCCGGTTATCCGGGAAAAAACCATTGTTCTAAATAAAT
TTCATTTTCATATTATTCTGCTCCCGGGATTGGCCAAAGGACCCAAAGGTATGTTTCGAATGATACTAAC
ATAACATAGAACATTTTCAGGAGGACCCTTGCTTGGAGGGTACCGAGCTCAGAAAAAATGACCGCTCCAA
AGAAGAAGCGCAAGGTTCCAGTCGAGAAGATGACTGCCCCAAAAAAGAAACGTAAGGTCCCGCGGGTAAG
TTTAAACAGTTCGGTACTAACTAACCATACATATTTAAATTTTCAGCGCGCTGTGTCAAAAGGAGAAGAG
CTTATTAAGGAGAATATGCGTTCCAAGCTCTACCTCGAGGGATCCGTCAACGGACACCAATTCAAGTGCA
CCCACGAGGGAGAGGGAAAGCCATACGAGGGAAAGCAAACCAACCGTATCAAGGTCGTCGAGGGAGGACC
ACTCCCATTCGCCTTCGACATCCTCGCCACCCACTTCATGTACGGATCCAAGGTAAGTTTAAACATATAT
ATACTAACTAACCCTGATTATTTAAATTTTCAGGTCTTCATCAAGTACCCAGCCGACCTCCCAGACTACT
TCAAGCAATCCTTCCCAGAGGGATTCACCTGGGAGCGTGTCATGGTCTTCGAGGACGGAGGAGTCCTCAC
CGCCACCCAAGACACCTCCCTCCAAGACGGAGAGCTCATCTACAACGTCAAGGTCCGTGGAGTCAACTTC
CCAGCCAACGGACCAGTCATGCAAAAGAAGACCCTCGGATGGGAGCCATCCACCGAGACCATGTACCCAG
CCGACGGAGGACTCGAGGGACGTTGCGACAAGGTAAGTTTAAACATGATTTTACTAACTAACTAATCTGA
TTTAAATTTTCAGGCCCTCAAGCTCGTCGGAGGAGGACACCTCCACGTCAACTTCAAGACCACCTACAAG
TCCAAGAAGCCAGTCAAGATGCCAGGAGTCCACTACGTCGACCGTCGTCTCGAGCGTATCAAGGAGGCCG
ACAACGAGACCTACGTCGAGCAATACGAGCACGCCGTCGCCCGTTACTCCAACCTCGGAGGAGGAATGGA
CGAGCTCTACAAGCCTAGGATACCGGTGGGTGAAGACCCACCAAAGCCATCTGCCAAGGGAGCCAAGAAG
GCCGCCAAGACCGTTACGAAGCCAAAGGACGGAAAGAAGAGACGTCATGCCCGTAAGGAATCATACTCCG
TCTACATCTACCGTGTCCTCAAGCAAGTTCATCCAGACACTGGAGTTTCCTCCAAAGCCATGTCTATCAT
GAACTCTTTTGTCAACGATGTCTTCGAGCGTATTGCTGCTGAAGCATCCCGTCTTGCTCACTACAACAAG
CGTTCCACAATCTCATCCCGCGAAATTCAGACCGCTGTCCGTCTGATCCTTCCAGGAGAGCTTGCCAAGC
ACGCCGTGTCTGAGGGAACCAAGGCCGTTACCAAGTACACTTCCAGCAAGGAGGGACGTGGATCCCTCCT
CACCTGCGGAGACGTCGAGGAGAACCCAGGACCAATGACCGCTCCAAAGAAGAAGCGCAAGGTTCCAGTC
GAGAAGATGACTGCCCCAAAAAAGAAACGTAAGGTCCCGCGGATGTCAGAGCTTATTAAGGAGAATATGC
ATATGAAACTGTACATGGAAGGAACCGTGGACAACCATCACTTTAAGTGCACTTCGGAGGGGGAAGGCAA
ACCGTACGAGGGCACCCAGACCATGCGAATCAAGGTGGTCGAGGGAGGCCCACTGCCCTTCGCCTTCGAC
ATTCTGGTAAGTTTAAACATATATATACTAACTAACCCTGATTATTTAAATTTTCAGGCTACTAGCTTCC
TGTACGGCAGCAAGACTTTTATTAATCACACCCAGGGCATCCCGGACTTCTTCAAACAGTCGTTCCCTGA
GGGCTTCACATGGGAGCGTGTGACCACATACGAAGACGGTGGCGTTCTCACCGCTACCCAGGACACCAGC
CTCCAGGACGGTTGCCTCATATATAATGTGGTAAGTTTAAACAGTTCGGTACTAACTAACCATACATATT
TAAATTTTCAGAAGATCCGGGGAGTAAACTTCACATCCAATGGTCCGGTTATGCAGAAGAAAACACTCGG
CTGGGAGGCCTTCACCGAGACGCTGTATCCGGCTGACGGAGGCCTGGAAGGTCGAAACGACATGGCCCTG
AAGCTCGTCGGCGGTAGCCATCTCATCGCAAACGCTAAGACCACATATAGATCCAAGAAACCGGTAAGTT
TAAACATGATTTTACTAACTAACTAATCTGATTTAAATTTTCAGGCTAAGAACCTTAAAATGCCGGGAGT
CTACTATGTTGACTACAGACTGGAACGGATCAAGGAGGCCAACAACGAGACCTACGTCGAGCAGCACGAG
GTTGCAGTTGCCAGATACTGCGACCTCCCGAGCAAACTGGGTCACAAGCTTAATCCTAGGATACCGGTGG
GTGAAGACCCACCAAAGCCATCTGCCAAGGGAGCCAAGAAGGCCGCCAAGACCGTTACGAAGCCAAAGGA
CGGAAAGAAGAGACGTCATGCCCGTAAGGAATCATACTCCGTCTACATCTACCGTGTCCTCAAGCAAGTT
CATCCAGACACTGGAGTTTCCTCCAAAGCCATGTCTATCATGAACTCTTTTGTCAACGATGTCTTCGAGC
GTATTGCTGCTGAAGCATCCCGTCTTGCTCACTACAACAAGCGTTCCACAATCTCATCCCGCGAAATTCA
GACCGCTGTCCGTCTGATCCTTCCAGGAGAGCTTGCCAAGCACGCCGTGTCTGAGGGAACCAAGGCCGTT
ACCAAGTACACTTCCAGCAAGTAGGAATTCCAACTGAGCGCCGGTCGCTACCATTACCAACTTGTCTGGT
GTCAAAAATAATAGGGGCCGCTGTCATCAGAGTAAGTTTAAACTGAGTTCTACTAACTAACGAGTAATAT
TTAAATTTTCAGCATCTCGCGCCCGTGCCTCTGACTTCTAAGTCCAATTACTCTTCAACATCCCTACATG
CTCTTTCTCCCTGTGCTCCCACCCCCTATTTTTGTTATTATCAAAAAACTTCTCTTAATTTCTTTGTTTT
TTAGCTTCTTTTAAGTCACCTCTAACAATGAAATTGTGTAGATTCAAAAATAGAATTAATTCGTAATAAA
AAGTCGAAAAAAATTGTGCTCCCTCCCCCCATTAATAATAATTCTATCCCAAAATCTACACAATGTTCTG
TGTACACTTCTTATGTTTTTTACTTCTGATAAATTTTTTTGAAACATCATAGAAAAAACCGCACACAAAA
TACCTTATCATATGTTACGTTTCAGTTTATGACCGCAATTTTTATTTCTTCGCACGTCTGGGCCTCTCAT
GACGTCAAATCATGCTCATCGTGAAAAAGTTTTGGAGTATTTTTGGAATTTTTCAATCAAGTGAAAGTTT
ATGAAATTAATTTTCCTGCTTTTGCTTTTTGGGGTTTCCCCTATTGTTTGTCAAGATTTCGAGGACGGCG
TTTTTCTTGCTAAAATCACAAGTATTGATGAGCACGATGCAAGAAAGATCGGAAGAAGGTTTGGGTTTGA
GGCTCAGTGGAAGGTGAGTAGAAGTTGATAATTTGAAAGTGGAGTAGTGTCTATGGGGTTTTTGCCTTAA
ATGACAGAATACATTCCCAATATACCAAACATAACTGTTTCCTACTAGTCGGCCGTACGGGCCCTTTCGT
CTCGCGCGTTTCGGTGATGACGGTGAAAACCTCTGACACATGCAGCTCCCGGAGACGGTCACAGCTTGTC
TGTAAGCGGATGCCGGGAGCAGACAAGCCCGTCAGGGCGCGTCAGCGGGTGTTGGCGGGTGTCGGGGCTG
GCTTAACTATGCGGCATCAGAGCAGATTGTACTGAGAGTGCACCATATGCGGTGTGAAATACCGCACAGA
TGCGTAAGGAGAAAATACCGCATCAGGCGGCCTTAAGGGCCTCGTGATACGCCTATTTTTATAGGTTAAT
GTCATGATAATAATGGTTTCTTAGACGTCAGGTGGCACTTTTCGGGGAAATGTGCGCGGAACCCCTATTT
GTTTATTTTTCTAAATACATTCAAATATGTATCCGCTCATGAGACAATAACCCTGATAAATGCTTCAATA
ATATTGAAAAAGGAAGAGTATGAGTATTCAACATTTCCGTGTCGCCCTTATTCCCTTTTTTGCGGCATTT
TGCCTTCCTGTTTTTGCTCACCCAGAAACGCTGGTGAAAGTAAAAGATGCTGAAGATCAGTTGGGTGCAC
GAGTGGGTTACATCGAACTGGATCTCAACAGCGGTAAGATCCTTGAGAGTTTTCGCCCCGAAGAACGTTT
TCCAATGATGAGCACTTTTAAAGTTCTGCTATGTGGCGCGGTATTATCCCGTATTGACGCCGGGCAAGAG
CAACTCGGTCGCCGCATACACTATTCTCAGAATGACTTGGTTGAGTACTCACCAGTCACAGAAAAGCATC
TTACGGATGGCATGACAGTAAGAGAATTATGCAGTGCTGCCATAACCATGAGTGATAACACTGCGGCCAA
CTTACTTCTGACAACGATCGGAGGACCGAAGGAGCTAACCGCTTTTTTGCACAACATGGGGGATCATGTA
ACTCGCCTTGATCGTTGGGAACCGGAGCTGAATGAAGCCATACCAAACGACGAGCGTGACACCACGATGC
CTGTAGCAATGGCAACAACGTTGCGCAAACTATTAACTGGCGAACTACTTACTCTAGCTTCCCGGCAACA
ATTAATAGACTGGATGGAGGCGGATAAAGTTGCAGGACCACTTCTGCGCTCGGCCCTTCCGGCTGGCTGG
TTTATTGCTGATAAATCTGGAGCCGGTGAGCGTGGGTCTCGCGGTATCATTGCAGCACTGGGGCCAGATG
GTAAGCCCTCCCGTATCGTAGTTATCTACACGACGGGGAGTCAGGCAACTATGGATGAACGAAATAGACA
GATCGCTGAGATAGGTGCCTCACTGATTAAGCATTGGTAACTGTCAGACCAAGTTTACTCATATATACTT
TAGATTGATTTAAAACTTCATTTTTAATTTAAAAGGATCTAGGTGAAGATCCTTTTTGATAATCTCATGA
CCAAAATCCCTTAACGTGAGTTTTCGTTCCACTGAGCGTCAGACCCCGTAGAAAAGATCAAAGGATCTTC
TTGAGATCCTTTTTTTCTGCGCGTAATCTGCTGCTTGCAAACAAAAAAACCACCGCTACCAGCGGTGGTT
TGTTTGCCGGATCAAGAGCTACCAACTCTTTTTCCGAAGGTAACTGGCTTCAGCAGAGCGCAGATACCAA
ATACTGTTCTTCTAGTGTAGCCGTAGTTAGGCCACCACTTCAAGAACTCTGTAGCACCGCCTACATACCT
CGCTCTGCTAATCCTGTTACCAGTGGCTGCTGCCAGTGGCGATAAGTCGTGTCTTACCGGGTTGGACTCA
AGACGATAGTTACCGGATAAGGCGCAGCGGTCGGGCTGAACGGGGGGTTCGTGCACACAGCCCAGCTTGG
AGCGAACGACCTACACCGAACTGAGATACCTACAGCGTGAGCTATGAGAAAGCGCCACGCTTCCCGAAGG
GAGAAAGGCGGACAGGTATCCGGTAAGCGGCAGGGTCGGAACAGGAGAGCGCACGAGGGAGCTTCCAGGG
GGAAACGCCTGGTATCTTTATAGTCCTGTCGGGTTTCGCCACCTCTGACTTGAGCGTCGATTTTTGTGAT
GCTCGTCAGGGGGGCGGAGCCTATGGAAAAACGCCAGCAACGCGGCCTTTTTACGGTTCCTGGCCTTTTG
CTGGCCTTTTGCTCACATGTTCTTTCCTGCGTTATCCCCTGATTCTGTGGATAACCGTATTACCGCCTTT
GAGTGAGCTGATACCGCTCGCCGCAGCCGAACGACCGAGCGCAGCGAGTCAGTGAGCGAGGAAGCGGAAG
AGCGCCCAATACGCAAACCGCCTCTCCCCGCGCGTTGGCCGATTCATTAATGCAGCTGGCACGACAGGTT
TCCCGACTGGAAAGCGGGCAGTGAGCGCAACGCAATTAATGTGAGTTAGCTCACTCATTAGGCACCCCAG
GCTTTACACTTTATGCTTCCGGCTCGTATGTTGTGTGGAATTGTGAGCGGATAACAATT
